>Addgene plasmid #218705 | pCDB179-PES-H1-L92F-Q94Y | addgene full sequence | sequence record 437310 | Addgene NGS Result
TAATGATCGAGGATCCGGCTGCTAACAAAGCCCGAAAGGAAGCTGAGTTGGCTGCTGCCACCGCTGAGCA
ATAACTAGCATAACCCCTTGGGGCCTCTAAACGGGTCTTGAGGGGTTTTTTGCTGAAAGGAGGAACTATA
TCCGGATTGGCGAATGGG
[124 nt withheld, positions 159-282]
C
[91 nt withheld, positions 284-374]
A
[49 nt withheld, positions 376-424]
CCTTTGACGTTGGAGTCCACGTTCTTT
[37 nt withheld, positions 452-488]
ACCCTATCTCGGTCTATTCTTTTGATTTATAAGGGATTTTGCCGATTTCGGCCTATTGGTTAAAAAATGA
GCTGATTTAACAAAAATTTAACGCGAATTTTAACAAAATATTAACGCTTACAATTTAGGTGGCACTTTTC
GGGGAAATGTGCGCGGAACCCCTATTTGTTTATTTTTCTAAATACATTCAAATATGTATCCGCTCATGAA
TTAATTCTTAGAAAAACTCATCGAGCATCAAATGAAACTGCAATTTATTCATATCAGGATTATCAATACC
ATATTTTTGAAAAAGCCGTTTCTGTAATGAAGGAGAAAACTCACCGAGGCAGTTCCATAGGATGGCAAGA
TCCTGGTATCGGTCTGCGATTCCGACTCGTCCAACATCAATACAACCTATTAATTTCCCCTCGTCAAAAA
TAAGGTTATCAAGTGAGAAATCACCATGAGTGACGACTGAATCCGGTGAGAATGGCAAAAGTTTATGCAT
TTCTTTCCAGACTTGTTCAACAGGCCAGCCATTACGCTCGTCATCAAAATCACTCGCATCAACCAAACCG
TTATTCATTCGTGATTGCGCCTGAGCGAGACGAAATACGCGATCGCTGTTAAAAGGACAATTACAAACAG
GAATCGAATGCAACCGGCGCAGGAACACTGCCAGCGCATCAACAATATTTTCACCTGAATCAGGATATTC
TTCTAATACCTGGAATGCTGTTTTCCCGGGGATCGCAGTGGTGAGTAACCATGCATCATCAGGAGTACGG
ATAAAATGCTTGATGGTCGGAAGAGGCATAAATTCCGTCAGCCAGTTTAGTCTGACCATCTCATCTGTAA
CATCATTGGCAACGCTACCTTTGCCATGTTTCAGAAACAACTCTGGCGCATCGGGCTTCCCATACAATCG
ATAGATTGTCGCACCTGATTGCCCGACATTATCGCGAGCCCATTTATACCCATATAAATCAGCATCCATG
TTGGAATTTAATCGCGGCCTAGAGCAAGACGTTTCCCGTTGAATATGGCTCATAACACCCCTTGTATTAC
TGTTTATGTAAGCAGACAGTTTTATTGTTCATGACCAAAATCCCTTAACGTGAGTTTTCGTTCCACTGAG
CGTCAGACCCCGTAGAAAAGATCAAAGGATCTTCTTGAGATCCTTTTTTTCTGCGCGTAATCTGCTGCTT
GCAAACAAAAAAACCACCGCTACCAGCGGTGGTTTGTTTGCCGGATCAAGAGCTACCAACTCTTTTTCCG
AAGGTAACTGGCTTCAGCAGAGCGCAGATACCAAATACTGTCCTTCTAGTGTAGCCGTAGTTAGGCCACC
ACTTCAAGAACTCTGTAGCACCGCCTACATACCTCGCTCTGCTAATCCTGTTACCAGTGGCTGCTGCCAG
TGGCGATAAGTCGTGTCTTACCGGGTTGGACTCAAGACGATAGTTACCGGATAAGGCGCAGCGGTCGGGC
TGAACGGGGGGTTCGTGCACACAGCCCAGCTTGGAGCGAACGACCTACACCGAACTGAGATACCTACAGC
GTGAGCTATGAGAAAGCGCCACGCTTCCCGAAGGGAGAAAGGCGGACAGGTATCCGGTAAGCGGCAGGGT
CGGAACAGGAGAGCGCACGAGGGAGCTTCCAGGGGGAAACGCCTGGTATCTTTATAGTCCTGTCGGGTTT
CGCCACCTCTGACTTGAGCGTCGATTTTTGTGATGCTCGTCAGGGGGGCGGAGCCTATGGAAAAACGCCA
GCAACGCGGCCTTTTTACGGTTCCTGGCCTTTTGCTGGCCTTTTGCTCACATGTTCTTTCCTGCGTTATC
CCCTGATTCTGTGGATAACCGTATTACCGCCTTTGAGTGAGCTGATACCGCTCGCCGCAGCCGAACGACC
GAGCGCAGCGAGTCAGTGAGCGAGGAAGCGGAAGAGCGCCTGATGCGGTATTTTCTCCTTACGCATCTGT
GCGGTATTTCACACCGCAATGGTGCACTCTCAGTACAATCTGCTCTGATGCCGCATAGTTAAGCCAGTAT
ACACTCCGCTATCGCTACGTGACTGGGTCATGGCTGCGCCCCGACACCCGCCAACACCCGCTGACGCGCC
CTGACGGGCTTGTCTGCTCCCGGCATCCGCTTACAGACAAGCTGTGACCGTCTCCGGGAGCTGCATGTGT
CAGAGGTTTTCACCGTCATCACCGAAACGCGCGAGGCAGCTGCGGTAAAGCTCATCAGCGTGGTCGTGAA
GCGATTCACAGATGTCTGCCTGTTCATCCGCGTCCAGCTCGTTGAGTTTCTCCAGAAGCGTTAATGTCTG
GCTTCTGATAAAGCGGGCCATGTTAAGGGCGGTTTTTTCCTGTTTGGTCACTGATGCCTCCGTGTAAGGG
GGATTTCTGTTCATGGGGGTAATGATACCGATGAAACGAGAGAGGATGCTCACGATACGGGTTACTGATG
ATGAACATGCCCGGTTACTGGAACGTTGTGAGGGTAAACAACTGGCGGTATGGATGCGGCGGGACCAGAG
AAAAATCACTCAGGGTCAATGCCAGCGCTTCGTTAATACAGATGTAGGTGTTCCACAGGGTAGCCAGCAG
CATCCTGCGATGCAGATCCGGAACATAATGGTGCAGGGCGCTGACTTCCGCGTTTCCAGACTTTACGAAA
CACGGAAACCGAAGACCATTCATGTTGTTGCTCAGGTCGCAGACGTTTTGCAGCAGCAGTCGCTTCACGT
TCGCTCGCGTATCGGTGATTCATTCTGCTAACCAGTAAGGCAACCCCGCCAGCCTAGCCGGGTCCTCAAC
GACAGGAGCACGATCATGCGCACCCGTGGGGCCGCCATGCCGGCGATAATGGCCTGCTTCTCGCCGAAAC
GTTTGGTGGCGGGACCAGTGACGAAGGCTTGAGCGAGGGCGTGCAAGATTCCGAATACCGCAAGCGACAG
GCCGATCATCGTCGCGCTCCAGCGAAAGCGGTCCTCGCCGAAAATGACCCAGAGCGCTGCCGGCACCTGT
CCTACGAGTTGCATGATAAAGAAGACAGTCATAAGTGCGGCGACGATAGTCATGCCCCGCGCCCACCGGA
AGGAGCTGACTGGGTTGAAGGCTCTCAAGGGCATCGGTCGAGATCCCGGTGCCTAATGAGTGAGCTAACT
TACATTAATTGCGTTGCGCTCACTGCCCGCTTTCCAGTCGGGAAACCTGTCGTGCCAGCTGCATTAATGA
ATCGGCCAACGCGCGGGGAGAGGCGGTTTGCGTATTGGGCGCCAGGGTGGTTTTTCTTTTCACCAGTGAG
ACGGGCAACAGCTGATTGCCCTTCACCGCCTGGCCCTGAGAGAGTTGCAGCAAGCGGTCCACGCTGGTTT
GCCCCAGCAGGCGAAAATCCTGTTTGATGGTGGTTAACGGCGGGATATAACATGAGCTGTCTTCGGTATC
GTCGTATCCCACTACCGAGATGTCCGCACCAACGCGCAGCCCGGACTCGGTAATGGCGCGCATTGCGCCC
AGCGCCATCTGATCGTTGGCAACCAGCATCGCAGTGGGAACGATGCCCTCATTCAGCATTTGCATGGTTT
GTTGAAAACCGGACATGGCACTCCAGTCGCCTTCCCGTTCCGCTATCGGCTGAATTTGATTGCGAGTGAG
ATATTTATGCCAGCCAGCCAGACGCAGACGCGCCGAGACAGAACTTAATGGGCCCGCTAACAGCGCGATT
TGCTGGTGACCCAATGCGACCAGATGCTCCACGCCCAGTCGCGTACCGTCTTCATGGGAGAAAATAATAC
TGTTGATGGGTGTCTGGTCAGAGACATCAAGAAATAACGCCGGAACATTAGTGCAGGCAGCTTCCACAGC
AATGGCATCCTGGTCATCCAGCGGATAGTTAATGATCAGCCCACTGACGCGTTGCGCGAGAAGATTGTGC
ACCGCCGCTTTACAGGCTTCGACGCCGCTTCGTTCTACCATCGACACCACCACGCTGGCACCCAGTTGAT
CGGCGCGAGATTTAATCGCCGCGACAATTTGCGACGGCGCGTGCAGGGCCAGACTGGAGGTGGCAACGCC
AATCAGCAACGACTGTTTGCCCGCCAGTTGTTGTGCCACGCGGTTGGGAATGTAATTCAGCTCCGCCATC
GCCGCTTCCACTTTTTCCCGCGTTTTCGCAGAAACGTGGCTGGCCTGGTTCACCACGCGGGAAACGGTCT
GATAAGAGACACCGGCATACTCTGCGACATCGTATAACGTTACTGGTTTCACATTCACCACCCTGAATTG
ACTCTCTTCCGGGCGCTATCATGCCATACCGCGAAAGGTTTTGCGCCATTCGATGGTGTCCGGGATCTCG
ACGCTCTCCCTTATGCGACTCCTGCATTAGGAAGCAGCCCAGTAGTAGGTTGAGGCCGTTGAGCACCGCC
GCCGCAAGGAATGGTGCATGCAAGGAGATGGCGCCCAACAGTCCCCCGGCCACGGGGCCTGCCACCATAC
CCACGCCGAAACAAGCGCTCATGAGCCCGAAGTGGCGAGCCCGATCTTCCCCATCGGTGATGTCGGCGAT
ATAGGCGCCAGCAACCGCACCTGTGGCGCCGGTGATGCCGGCCACGATGCGTCCGGCGTAGAGGATCGAG
ATCGATCTCGATCCCGCGAAATTAATACGACTCACTATAGGGAAATTGTGAGCGGATAACAATTCCCCTC
TAGAAATAATTTTGTTTAACTTTAAGAAGGAGATATACATATGGGTCACCACCACCACCACCACCACCAC
CACCACGGTAGCCTGCAAGATTCGGAAGTCAACCAAGAAGCAAAGCCGGAAGTCAAGCCGGAAGTGAAAC
CGGAAACCCATATTAACCTGAAAGTTAGTGACGGCAGCTCTGAAATTTTCTTTAAGATCAAAAAGACCAC
GCCGCTGCGTCGCCTGATGGAAGCGTTTGCCAAACGTCAGGGCAAGGAAATGGATAGCCTGCGTTTCCTG
TATGACGGTATTCGCATCCAGGCAGATCAAGCGCCGGAAGACCTGGACATGGAAGACAACGACATCATTG
AAGCCCACCGTGAACAGATTGGCGGCGCGAATCCGTATGAGCGTGGCCCGGACCCGACCGAGAGCAGCAT
TGAAGCGGTTCGTGGCCCGTTTGCGGTTGCGCAGACCACCGTTAGCCGTCTGCAGGCGGATGGCTTCGGT
GGTGGCACCATCTACTATCCGACCGACACCAGCCAAGGCACCTTCGGTGCGGTGGCGATTAGCCCGGGCT
TTACCGCGGGTCAGGAGAGCATTGCGTGGCTGGGTCCGCGTATTGCGAGCCAAGGTTTTGTGGTTATCAC
CATTGATACCATCACCCGTTTTGATTACCCGGACAGCCGTGGCCGTCAGCTGCAAGCGGCGCTGGATCAC
CTGCGTACCAACAGCGTGGTTCGTAACCGTATTGACCCGAACCGTATGGCGGTTATGGGTCACAGCATGG
GCGGTGGTGGTGCGCTGAGCGCTGCGGCGAACAACACCAGCCTGGAAGCGGCGATCCCGCTGCAGGGTTG
GCACACCCGTAAGAACTGGAGCAGCGTGCGTACCCCGACCCTGGTGGTTGGTGCGCAACTGGATACCATT
GCGCCGGTTAGCAGCCACAGCGAGGCGTTCTACAACAGCCTGCCGAGCGATCTGGACAAAGCGTATATGG
AACTGCGTGGTGCGAGCCACCTGGTGAGCAACACCCCGGACACCACCACCGCGAAGTACAGCATCGCGTG
GCTGAAACGTTTTGTTGACGATGACCTGCGTTATGAGCAATTTCTGTGCCCGGCGCCGGACGACTTTGCG
ATTAGCGAATACCGTAGCACCTGCCCGTTC
Features (pLannotate 1.2.2; 20 found; start..end, strand, type, name):
     18..67      +  CDS            SET1 (fragment): solubility-enhancement tag derived from T7 phage gene 10B
     75..122     +  terminator     T7 terminator: transcription terminator for bacteriophage T7 RNA polymerase
    159..587     +  rep_origin     f1 ori (sequence partly withheld): f1 bacteriophage origin of replication; arrow indicates direction of (+) strand synthesis
    640..697     +  promoter       AmpR promoter (fragment): bla
    706..1521    -  CDS            KanR: aminoglycoside phosphotransferase; aph(3')-Ia; confers resistance to kanamycin in bacteria or G418 (Geneticin®) in eukaryotes
   1643..2231    +  rep_origin     ori: high-copy-number ColE1/pMB1/pBR322/pUC origin of replication
   2417..2556    -  misc_feature   bom: basis of mobility region from pBR322
   2658..2849    -  CDS            rop: Rop protein, which maintains plasmids at low copy number; rop
   2866..3246    +  CDS            YPB1_ECOLX: Protein predicted: Swiss-Prot protein existence level 4. From Escherichia coli.
   3318..3609    -  CDS            TcR (fragment): tetracycline efflux protein; tet; confers resistance to tetracycline
   3624..3645    -  protein_bind   CAP binding site: CAP binding activates transcription in the presence of cAMP. E. coli catabolite activator protein
   3658..4740    -  CDS            lacI: lac repressor; lacI; The lac repressor binds to the lac operator to inhibit transcription in E. coli. This inhibition can be relieved by adding lactose or isopropyl-β-D-thiogalactopyranoside (IPTG).
   4741..4818    -  promoter       lacI promoter: lacI
   4826..5105    -  CDS            TcR (fragment): tetracycline efflux protein; tet; confers resistance to tetracycline
   5131..5149    +  promoter       T7 promoter: promoter for bacteriophage T7 RNA polymerase
   5154..5170    +  protein_bind   lac operator: The lac repressor binds to the lac operator to inhibit transcription in E. coli. This inhibition can be relieved by adding lactose or isopropyl-β-D-thiogalactopyranoside (IPTG). lac repressor encoded by lacI
   5189..5211    +  RBS            RBS: efficient ribosome binding site from bacteriophage T7 gene 10 (Olins and Rangwala, 1989)
   5225..5251    +  CDS            9xHis: 9xHis affinity tag
   5261..5557    +  CDS            SMT3: SMT3_YEAST - Experimental evidence at protein level: Swiss-Prot protein existence level 1. Not known; suppressor of MIF2 mutations. From Saccharomyces cerevisiae (strain ATCC 204508 / S288c) (Baker's yeast).
   5555..6316    +  CDS            PETH_UNKP (fragment): Experimental evidence at protein level: Swiss-Prot protein existence level 1. Cutinase that degrades cutin fibers prepared from tomato peels and hydrolyzes various fatty acid monoesters with acyl chain lengths of 2 to 18, with a preference for short-chain substrates (C4 substrate at most). Cannot hydrolyze olive oil (PubMed:22194294). Is also able to degrade polyethylene terephthalate (PET), the most abundant polyester plastic in the world (PubMed:22194294, PubMed:32269349). Can also depolymerize poly(epsilon-caprolactone) (PCL), a synthetic aliphatic biodegradable polyester (PubMed:22194294).
