[The description below was written by a language model from this plasmid's Addgene catalogue record and pLannotate feature annotations shown in this document.]
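Description:
pCDB179-PES-H1-L92F-Q94Y is a 6,328 nt bacterial expression plasmid built on the pCDB179 backbone, a pET-style vector for T7-driven protein production in E. coli. It is selected with kanamycin through an aminoglycoside phosphotransferase (KanR) gene. It replicates from a ColE1/pMB1-type origin, and the bom and rop elements typical of pBR322-derived backbones are also annotated. The catalogue lists the plasmid as high copy, although rop normally moderates copy number. An f1 origin is also present, along with short tetracycline-resistance gene fragments flanking the lacI cassette that appear to be non-functional backbone remnants.

The expression cassette consists of a T7 promoter with an adjacent lac operator, the T7 gene 10 ribosome binding site, and a downstream T7 terminator. The plasmid-borne lacI gene supplies the repressor, so expression should be IPTG-inducible in a host that provides T7 RNA polymerase. The open reading frame begins with an N-terminal polyhistidine tag, catalogued as 10xHis and annotated as 9xHis. This is followed by yeast SMT3 (SUMO), which commonly serves as a solubility-enhancing fusion partner that SUMO protease can remove; the catalogue fields do not mention the SUMO module. Fused directly after it is the synthetic, codon-optimized PES-H1 coding sequence carrying the L92F and Q94Y substitutions. The annotation tool matches this insert to a cutinase-type polyester hydrolase known to degrade polyethylene terephthalate (PET), which is consistent with PES-H1 being a PET-hydrolysing enzyme.

The stated purpose is bacterial expression of this PES-H1 variant. The His tag allows affinity purification, and the plasmid comes from work on high-throughput, robot-assisted enzyme discovery and engineering.
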