Addgene plasmid #218705: pCDB179-PES-H1-L92F-Q94Y
Purpose: Encodes codon optimized PES-H1 L92F-Q94Y enzyme for bacterial expression
Depositing lab: Gregg Beckham. Depositing organization: National Laboratory of the Rockies (NLR). Publication: Enabling high-throughput enzyme discovery and engineering with a low-cost, robot-assisted pipeline. Norton-Baker B, Denton MCR, Murphy NP, Fram B, Lim S, Erickson E, Gauthier NP, Beckham GT. Sci Rep. 2024 Jun 24;14(1):14449. doi: 10.1038/s41598-024-64938-0. PubMed 38914665.
Backbone
  Vector backbone: pCDB179
  Vector type: Bacterial Expression
Growth in bacteria
  Bacterial resistance: Kanamycin, 50 μg/mL
  Growth temperature: 37°C
  Growth strain: DH5alpha
  Copy number: High Copy
Gene/Insert
  Gene/Insert name: PES-H1
  Species: Synthetic
  Mutation: L92F-Q94Y
  Tag / fusion protein: 10xHis (N terminal on backbone)
  Cloning method: Gene Synthesis
Terms and licenses: Academic/Nonprofit Terms; Industry Terms: Not Available to Industry
How to cite: pCDB179-PES-H1-L92F-Q94Y was a gift from Gregg Beckham (Addgene plasmid # 218705 ; http://n2t.net/addgene:218705 ; RRID:Addgene_218705)
